Addgene plasmid #142358: TFORF2692
Purpose: Lentiviral vector for overexpressing transcription factor ORFs with unique 24-bp barcodes. Barcodes facilitate identification of transcription factors in pooled screens.
Depositing lab: Feng Zhang. Depositing organization: Broad Institute. Publication: A transcription factor atlas of directed differentiation. Joung J, Ma S, Tay T, Geiger-Schuller KR, Kirchgatterer PC, Verdine VK, Guo B, Arias-Garcia MA, Allen WE, Singh A, Kuksenko O, Abudayyeh OO, Gootenberg JS, Fu Z, Macrae RK, Buenrostro JD, Regev A, Zhang F. Cell. 2023 Jan 5;186(1):209-229.e26. doi: 10.1016/j.cell.2022.11.026. PubMed 36608654.
Backbone
  Vector backbone: pLX_TRC317
  Backbone manufacturer: Broad Institute Genetic Perturbation Platform
  Backbone size w/o insert (bp): 8264
  Vector type: Mammalian Expression, Lentiviral
  Selectable markers: Puromycin
Growth in bacteria
  Bacterial resistance: Ampicillin, 100 μg/mL
  Growth temperature: 37°C
  Growth strain: NEB Stable
  Copy number: High Copy
Gene/Insert
  Gene/Insert name: TEAD1
  Species: H. sapiens (human)
  Insert size (bp): 1382
  Entrez Gene: TEAD1 (a.k.a. AA, NTEF-1, REF1, TCF-13, TCF13, TEAD-1, TEF-1)
  Promoter: EF1a
  Cloning method: Unknown
  Sequencing primers: 5′ GGGTGGAGACTGAAGTTAGGCCAG; 3′ CACATAGCGTAAAAGGAGCAACATAG
Terms and licenses: Academic/Nonprofit Terms; Industry Terms: Not Available to Industry
Depositor comments: NM_021961,ENST00000527636,ENST00000638666 . The transcription factor ORF portion of this plasmid was synthesized by Genewiz. Please test multiple small colonies in case of plasmid recombination. To make this collection available in a timely manner, a portion of this collection was not fully sequenced by Addgene. If an Addgene verified full plasmid sequence is not available, please contact us prior to placing an order to request the full sequence.
How to cite: TFORF2692 was a gift from Feng Zhang (Addgene plasmid # 142358 ; http://n2t.net/addgene:142358 ; RRID:Addgene_142358)
