[The description below was written by a language model from this plasmid's Addgene catalogue record and pLannotate feature annotations shown in this document.]
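Description:
TFORF2692 is a third-generation-style, self-inactivating lentiviral expression plasmid built on the pLX_TRC317 backbone and carrying the human transcription factor TEAD1, a TEA-domain protein that acts downstream of the Hippo pathway. It belongs to a barcoded collection of transcription factor ORF vectors. In bacteria it is maintained through a high-copy ColE1/pUC-type origin and ampicillin resistance (AmpR with its own bla promoter). An f1 origin and remnants of a lac/lacZα cloning region with T3 and T7 promoters are also present in the backbone. The depositor notes that the plasmid can recombine, which is common for LTR-containing vectors.

The viral genome is transcribed from an RSV promoter fused to a truncated HIV-1 5' LTR, followed by the Ψ packaging signal with a partial gag sequence, the Rev response element and a cPPT/CTS, and it ends in a ΔU3 3' LTR with a downstream SV40 polyadenylation signal. Within this unit there are two cassettes: an SV40 early promoter/origin driving puromycin N-acetyltransferase for selection of transduced mammalian cells, and an EF-1α promoter driving the TEAD1 ORF, with a WPRE downstream to enhance transcript expression. The record states that each ORF is paired with a unique 24-bp barcode. This barcode is not annotated in the feature table, though it may account for part of the difference between the listed insert size and the shorter annotated TEAD1 coding region. A short U6 promoter fragment is annotated just after the ORF, but its role is not stated. The construct is intended for TEAD1 overexpression, particularly in pooled screens where barcode sequencing identifies the transcription factor delivered to each cell.
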