Features (pLannotate 1.2.2; 31 found; start..end, strand, type, name):
      5..231     +  promoter       RSV promoter: Rous sarcoma virus enhancer/promoter
    232..412     +  LTR            5' LTR (truncated): truncated 5' long terminal repeat (LTR) from HIV-1
    459..584     +  misc_feature   HIV-1 Ψ: packaging signal of human immunodeficiency virus type 1
    568..931     +  CDS            HIV-1 gag (fragment): gag protein from human immunodeficiency virus 1; gag
   1077..1310    +  misc_feature   RRE: The Rev response element (RRE) of HIV-1 allows for Rev-dependent mRNA export from the nucleus to the cytoplasm.
   1687..1713    +  CDS            Rev (fragment): human immunodeficiency virus 1 (HIV-1) Rev protein; rev; enhances nuclear export of unspliced and incompletely spliced viral mRNAs
   1720..1743    +  promoter       SV40 promoter (fragment): SV40 early promoter
   1744..1815    +  promoter       SV40 promoter (fragment): SV40 enhancer and early promoter
   1839..1974    +  rep_origin     SV40 ori: SV40 origin of replication
   2020..2616    +  CDS            PuroR (fragment): puromycin N-acetyltransferase; pac from Streptomyces; confers resistance to puromycin
   2665..2782    +  misc_feature   cPPT/CTS: central polypurine tract and central termination sequence of HIV-1
   2847..2913    +  CDS            small t antigen (fragment): SV40 (simian virus 40) small t antigen
   2920..4098    +  promoter       EF-1α promoter: strong constitutive promoter for human elongation factor EF-1α
   4115..5392    +  CDS            TEAD1: TEAD1_HUMAN - Also known as TCF13, TEF1. Experimental evidence at protein level: Swiss-Prot protein existence level 1. Transcription factor which plays a key role in the Hippo signaling pathway, a pathway involved in organ size control and tumor suppression by restricting proliferation and promoting apoptosis. The core of this pathway is composed of a kinase cascade wherein MST1/MST2, in complex with its regulatory protein SAV1, phosphorylates and activates LATS1/2 in complex with its regulatory protein MOB1, which in turn phosphorylates and inactivates YAP1 oncoprotein and WWTR1/TAZ. Acts by
   5408..5461    +  promoter       U6 promoter (fragment): RNA polymerase III promoter for human U6 snRNA
   5503..6091    +  misc_feature   WPRE: woodchuck hepatitis virus posttranscriptional regulatory element
   6142..6161    +  misc_feature   cPPT/CTS (fragment): central polypurine tract and central termination sequence of HIV-1
   6163..6396    +  LTR            3' LTR (ΔU3): self-inactivating 3' long terminal repeat (LTR) from HIV-1
   6474..6595    +  polyA_signal   SV40 poly(A) signal: SV40 polyadenylation signal
   6635..6770    +  rep_origin     SV40 ori: SV40 origin of replication
   6791..6809    -  promoter       T7 promoter: promoter for bacteriophage T7 RNA polymerase
   6817..6972    +  CDS            lacZα (fragment): LacZα fragment of β-galactosidase; lacZ fragment
   6977..7405    +  rep_origin     f1 ori (sequence partly withheld): f1 bacteriophage origin of replication; arrow indicates direction of (+) strand synthesis
   7458..7562    +  promoter       AmpR promoter: bla
   7563..8423    +  CDS            AmpR: β-lactamase; bla; confers resistance to ampicillin, carbenicillin, and related antibiotics
   8594..9182    +  rep_origin     ori: high-copy-number ColE1/pMB1/pBR322/pUC origin of replication
   9365..9457    +  CDS            lacI (fragment): lac repressor; lacI; The lac repressor binds to the lac operator to inhibit transcription in E. coli. This inhibition can be relieved by adding lactose or isopropyl-β-D-thiogalactopyranoside (IPTG).
   9470..9491    +  protein_bind   CAP binding site: CAP binding activates transcription in the presence of cAMP. E. coli catabolite activator protein
   9506..9536    +  promoter       lac promoter: promoter for the E. coli lac operon
   9544..9560    +  protein_bind   lac operator: The lac repressor binds to the lac operator to inhibit transcription in E. coli. This inhibition can be relieved by adding lactose or isopropyl-β-D-thiogalactopyranoside (IPTG). lac repressor encoded by lacI
   9605..9623    +  promoter       T3 promoter: promoter for bacteriophage T3 RNA polymerase
>Addgene plasmid #142358 | TFORF2692 | addgene full sequence | sequence record 397200 | Addgene NGS Result
TTAATGTAGTCTTATGCAATACTCTTGTAGTCTTGCAACATGGTAACGATGAGTTAGCAACATGCCTTAC
AAGGAGAGAAAAAGCACCGTGCATGCCGATTGGTGGAAGTAAGGTGGTACGATCGTGCCTTATTAGGAAG
GCAACAGACGGGTCTGACATGGATTGGACGAACCACTGAATTGCCGCATTGCAGAGATATTGTATTTAAG
TGCCTAGCTCGATACATAAACGGGTCTCTCTGGTTAGACCAGATCTGAGCCTGGGAGCTCTCTGGCTAAC
TAGGGAACCCACTGCTTAAGCCTCAATAAAGCTTGCCTTGAGTGCTTCAAGTAGTGTGTGCCCGTCTGTT
GTGTGACTCTGGTAACTAGAGATCCCTCAGACCCTTTTAGTCAGTGTGGAAAATCTCTAGCAGTGGCGCC
CGAACAGGGACTTGAAAGCGAAAGGGAAACCAGAGGAGCTCTCTCGACGCAGGACTCGGCTTGCTGAAGC
GCGCACGGCAAGAGGCGAGGGGCGGCGACTGGTGAGTACGCCAAAAATTTTGACTAGCGGAGGCTAGAAG
GAGAGAGATGGGTGCGAGAGCGTCAGTATTAAGCGGGGGAGAATTAGATCGCGATGGGAAAAAATTCGGT
TAAGGCCAGGGGGAAAGAAAAAATATAAATTAAAACATATAGTATGGGCAAGCAGGGAGCTAGAACGATT
CGCAGTTAATCCTGGCCTGTTAGAAACATCAGAAGGCTGTAGACAAATACTGGGACAGCTACAACCATCC
CTTCAGACAGGATCAGAAGAACTTAGATCATTATATAATACAGTAGCAACCCTCTATTGTGTGCATCAAA
GGATAGAGATAAAAGACACCAAGGAAGCTTTAGACAAGATAGAGGAAGAGCAAAACAAAAGTAAGACCAC
CGCACAGCAAGCGGCCGCTGATCTTCAGACCTGGAGGAGGAGATATGAGGGACAATTGGAGAAGTGAATT
ATATAAATATAAAGTAGTAAAAATTGAACCATTAGGAGTAGCACCCACCAAGGCAAAGAGAAGAGTGGTG
CAGAGAGAAAAAAGAGCAGTGGGAATAGGAGCTTTGTTCCTTGGGTTCTTGGGAGCAGCAGGAAGCACTA
TGGGCGCAGCGTCAATGACGCTGACGGTACAGGCCAGACAATTATTGTCTGGTATAGTGCAGCAGCAGAA
CAATTTGCTGAGGGCTATTGAGGCGCAACAGCATCTGTTGCAACTCACAGTCTGGGGCATCAAGCAGCTC
CAGGCAAGAATCCTGGCTGTGGAAAGATACCTAAAGGATCAACAGCTCCTGGGGATTTGGGGTTGCTCTG
GAAAACTCATTTGCACCACTGCTGTGCCTTGGAATGCTAGTTGGAGTAATAAATCTCTGGAACAGATTTG
GAATCACACGACCTGGATGGAGTGGGACAGAGAAATTAACAATTACACAAGCTTAATACACTCCTTAATT
GAAGAATCGCAAAACCAGCAAGAAAAGAATGAACAAGAATTATTGGAATTAGATAAATGGGCAAGTTTGT
GGAATTGGTTTAACATAACAAATTGGCTGTGGTATATAAAATTATTCATAATGATAGTAGGAGGCTTGGT
AGGTTTAAGAATAGTTTTTGCTGTACTTTCTATAGTGAATAGAGTTAGGCAGGGATATTCACCATTATCG
TTTCAGACCCACCTCCCAACCCCGAGGGGACCCATGCATTGCATCTCAATTAGTCAGCAACCAGGTGTGG
AAAGTCCCCAGGCTCCCCAGCAGGCAGAAGTATGCAAAGCATGCGTCTCAATTAGTCAGCAACCATAGTC
CCGCCCCTAACTCCGCCCATCCCGCCCCTAACTCCGCCCAGTTCCGCCCATTCTCCGCCCCATGGCTGAC
TAATTTTTTTTATTTATGCAGAGGCCGAGGCCGCCTCGGCCTCTGAGCTATTCCAGAAGTAGTGAGGAGG
CTTTTTTGGAGGCCTAGGCTTTTGCAAAAAGCTTTCTAGAGGTACCACCGGAGCTTACCATGACCGAGTA
CAAGCCCACGGTGCGCCTCGCCACCCGCGACGACGTCCCCAGGGCCGTACGCACCCTCGCCGCCGCGTTC
GCCGACTACCCCGCCACGCGCCACACCGTCGATCCGGACCGCCACATCGAGCGGGTCACCGAGCTGCAAG
AACTCTTCCTCACGCGCGTCGGGCTCGACATCGGCAAGGTGTGGGTCGCGGACGACGGCGCCGCCGTGGC
GGTCTGGACCACGCCGGAGAGCGTCGAAGCGGGGGCGGTGTTCGCCGAGATCGGCCCGCGCATGGCCGAG
TTGAGCGGTTCCCGGCTGGCCGCGCAGCAACAGATGGAAGGCCTCCTGGCGCCGCACCGGCCCAAGGAGC
CCGCGTGGTTCCTGGCCACCGTCGGCGTCTCGCCCGACCACCAGGGCAAGGGTCTGGGCAGCGCCGTCGT
GCTCCCCGGAGTGGAGGCGGCCGAGCGCGCCGGGGTGCCCGCCTTCCTGGAGACCTCCGCGCCCCGCAAC
CTCCCCTTCTACGAGCGGCTCGGCTTCACCGTCACCGCCGACGTCGAGGTGCCCGAAGGACCGCGCACCT
GGTGCATGACCCGCAAGCCCGGTGCCAGTTAACGAATTCTAGATCTTGAGACAAATGGCAGTATTCATCC
ACAATTTTAAAAGAAAAGGGGGGATTGGGGGGTACAGTGCAGGGGAAAGAATAGTAGACATAATAGCAAC
AGACATACAAACTAAAGAATTACAAAAACAAATTACAAAAATTCAAAATTTTCGGGTTTATTACAGGGAC
AGCAGAGATCCACTTTGGCGCCGGCTCGAGGCCTGCAGGTGCAAAGATGGATAAAGTTTTAAACAGAGAG
GAATCTTTGCAGCTAATGGACCTTCTAGGTCTTGAAAGGAGTGGGAATTGGCTCCGGTGCCCGTCAGTGG
GCAGAGCGCACATCGCCCACAGTCCCCGAGAAGTTGGGGGGAGGGGTCGGCAATTGAACCGGTGCCTAGA
GAAGGTGGCGCGGGGTAAACTGGGAAAGTGATGTCGTGTACTGGCTCCGCCTTTTTCCCGAGGGTGGGGG
AGAACCGTATATAAGTGCAGTAGTCGCCGTGAACGTTCTTTTTCGCAACGGGTTTGCCGCCAGAACACAG
GTAAGTGCCGTGTGTGGTTCCCGCGGGCCTGGCCTCTTTACGGGTTATGGCCCTTGCGTGCCTTGAATTA
CTTCCACCTGGCTGCAGTACGTGATTCTTGATCCCGAGCTTCGGGTTGGAAGTGGGTGGGAGAGTTCGAG
GCCTTGCGCTTAAGGAGCCCCTTCGCCTCGTGCTTGAGTTGAGGCCTGGCCTGGGCGCTGGGGCCGCCGC
GTGCGAATCTGGTGGCACCTTCGCGCCTGTCTCGCTGCTTTCGATAAGTCTCTAGCCATTTAAAATTTTT
GATGACCTGCTGCGACGCTTTTTTTCTGGCAAGATAGTCTTGTAAATGCGGGCCAAGATCTGCACACTGG
TATTTCGGTTTTTGGGGCCGCGGGCGGCGACGGGGCCCGTGCGTCCCAGCGCACATGTTCGGCGAGGCGG
GGCCTGCGAGCGCGGCCACCGAGAATCGGACGGGGGTAGTCTCAAGCTGGCCGGCCTGCTCTGGTGCCTG
GCCTCGCGCCGCCGTGTATCGCCCCGCCCTGGGCGGCAAGGCTGGCCCGGTCGGCACCAGTTGCGTGAGC
GGAAAGATGGCCGCTTCCCGGCCCTGCTGCAGGGAGCTCAAAATGGAGGACGCGGCGCTCGGGAGAGCGG
GCGGGTGAGTCACCCACACAAAGGAAAAGGGCCTTTCCGTCCTCAGCCGTCGCTTCATGTGACTCCACGG
AGTACCGGGCGCCGTCCAGGCACCTCGATTAGTTCTCGAGCTTTTGGAGTACGTCGTCTTTAGGTTGGGG
GGAGGGGTTTTATGCGATGGAGTTTCCCCACACTGAGTGGGTGGAGACTGAAGTTAGGCCAGCTTGGCAC
TTGATGTAATTCTCCTTGGAATTTGCCCTTTTTGAGTTTGGATCTTGGTTCATTCTCAAGCCTCAGACAG
TGGTTCAAAGTTTTTTTCTTCCATTTCAGGTGTCGTGAGGCTAGCACCGCCACCATTGAGCCCAGCAGCT
GGAGCGGCAGTGAGAGCCCTGCCGAAAACATGGAAAGGATGAGTGACTCTGCAGATAAGCCAATTGACAA
TGATGCAGAAGGGGTCTGGAGCCCCGACATCGAGCAAAGCTTTCAGGAGGCCCTGGCTATCTATCCACCA
TGTGGGAGGAGGAAAATCATCTTATCAGACGAAGGCAAAATGTATGGTAGGAATGAATTGATAGCCAGAT
ACATCAAACTCAGGACAGGCAAGACGAGGACCAGAAAACAGGTGTCTAGTCACATTCAGGTTCTTGCCAG
AAGGAAATCTCGTGATTTTCATTCCAAGCTAAAGGATCAGACTGCAAAGGATAAGGCCCTGCAGCACATG
GCGGCCATGTCCTCAGCCCAGATCGTCTCGGCCACTGCCATTCATAACAAGCTGGGGCTGCCTGGGATTC
CACGCCCGACCTTCCCAGGGGCGCCGGGGTTCTGGCCGGGAATGATTCAAACAGGGCAGCCAGGATCCTC
ACAAGACGTCAAGCCTTTTGTGCAGCAGGCCTACCCCATCCAGCCAGCGGTCACAGCCCCCATTCCAGGG
TTTGAGCCTGCATCGGCCCCAGCTCCCTCAGTCCCTGCCTGGCAAGGTCGCTCCATTGGCACAACCAAGC
TTCGCCTGGTGGAATTTTCAGCTTTTCTCGAGCAGCAGCGAGACCCAGACTCGTACAACAAACACCTCTT
CGTGCACATTGGGCATGCCAACCATTCTTACAGTGACCCATTGCTTGAATCAGTGGACATTCGTCAGATT
TATGACAAATTTCCTGAAAAGAAAGGTGGCTTAAAGGAACTGTTTGGAAAGGGCCCTCAAAATGCCTTCT
TCCTCGTAAAATTCTGGGCTGATTTAAACTGCAATATTCAAGATGATGCTGGGGCTTTTTATGGTGTAAC
CAGTCAGTACGAGAGTTCTGAAAATATGACAGTCACCTGTTCCACCAAAGTTTGCTCCTTTGGGAAGCAA
GTAGTAGAAAAAGTAGAGACGGAGTATGCAAGGTTTGAGAATGGCCGATTTGTATACCGAATAAACCGCT
CCCCAATGTGTGAATATATGATCAACTTCATCCACAAGCTCAAACACTTACCAGAGAAATATATGATGAA
CAGTGTTTTGGAAAACTTCACAATTTTATTGGTGGTAACAAACAGGGATACACAAGAAACTCTACTCTGC
ATGGCCTGTGTGTTTGAAGTTTCAAATAGTGAACACGGAGCACAACATCATATTTACAGGCTTGTAAAGG
ACTAGTAATGAACTAGTCCGTAACTTGAAAGTATTTCGATTTCTTGGCTTTATATATCTTGTGGAAAGGA
CGAGACAGTTCTTTCAACCACGGGTACACGCGTTAAGTCGACAATCAACCTCTGGATTACAAAATTTGTG
AAAGATTGACTGGTATTCTTAACTATGTTGCTCCTTTTACGCTATGTGGATACGCTGCTTTAATGCCTTT
GTATCATGCTATTGCTTCCCGTATGGCTTTCATTTTCTCCTCCTTGTATAAATCCTGGTTGCTGTCTCTT
TATGAGGAGTTGTGGCCCGTTGTCAGGCAACGTGGCGTGGTGTGCACTGTGTTTGCTGACGCAACCCCCA
CTGGTTGGGGCATTGCCACCACCTGTCAGCTCCTTTCCGGGACTTTCGCTTTCCCCCTCCCTATTGCCAC
GGCGGAACTCATCGCCGCCTGCCTTGCCCGCTGCTGGACAGGGGCTCGGCTGTTGGGCACTGACAATTCC
GTGGTGTTGTCGGGGAAATCATCGTCCTTTCCTTGGCTGCTCGCCTGTGTTGCCACCTGGATTCTGCGCG
GGACGTCCTTCTGCTACGTCCCTTCGGCCCTCAATCCAGCGGACCTTCCTTCCCGCGGCCTGCTGCCGGC
TCTGCGGCCTCTTCCGCGTCTTCGCCTTCGCCCTCAGACGAGTCGGATCTCCCTTTGGGCCGCCTCCCCG
CGTCGACTTTAAGACCAATGACTTACAAGGCAGCTGTAGATCTTAGCCACTTTTTAAAAGAAAAGGGGGG
ACTGGAAGGGCTAATTCACTCCCAACGAAGACAAGATCTGCTTTTTGCTTGTACTGGGTCTCTCTGGTTA
GACCAGATCTGAGCCTGGGAGCTCTCTGGCTAACTAGGGAACCCACTGCTTAAGCCTCAATAAAGCTTGC
CTTGAGTGCTTCAAGTAGTGTGTGCCCGTCTGTTGTGTGACTCTGGTAACTAGAGATCCCTCAGACCCTT
TTAGTCAGTGTGGAAAATCTCTAGCAGTACGTATAGTAGTTCATGTCATCTTATTATTCAGTATTTATAA
CTTGCAAAGAAATGAATATCAGAGAGTGAGAGGAACTTGTTTATTGCAGCTTATAATGGTTACAAATAAA
GCAATAGCATCACAAATTTCACAAATAAAGCATTTTTTTCACTGCATTCTAGTTGTGGTTTGTCCAAACT
CATCAATGTATCTTATCATGTCTGGCTCTAGCTATCCCGCCCCTAACTCCGCCCATCCCGCCCCTAACTC
CGCCCAGTTCCGCCCATTCTCCGCCCCATGGCTGACTAATTTTTTTTATTTATGCAGAGGCCGAGGCCGC
CTCGGCCTCTGAGCTATTCCAGAAGTAGTGAGGAGGCTTTTTTGGAGGCCTAGGGACGTACCCAATTCGC
CCTATAGTGAGTCGTATTACGCGCGCTCACTGGCCGTCGTTTTACAACGTCGTGACTGGGAAAACCCTGG
CGTTACCCAACTTAATCGCCTTGCAGCACATCCCCCTTTCGCCAGCTGGCGTAATAGCGAAGAGGCCCGC
ACCGATCGCCCTTCCCAACAGTTGCGCAGCCTGAATGGCGAATGGG
[124 nt withheld, positions 6977-7100]
C
[91 nt withheld, positions 7102-7192]
A
[49 nt withheld, positions 7194-7242]
CCTTTGACGTTGGAGTCCACGTTCTTT
[37 nt withheld, positions 7270-7306]
ACCCTATCTCGGTCTATTCTTTTGATTTATAAGGGATTTTGCCGATTTCGGCCTATTGGTTAAAAAATGA
GCTGATTTAACAAAAATTTAACGCGAATTTTAACAAAATATTAACGCTTACAATTTAGGTGGCACTTTTC
GGGGAAATGTGCGCGGAACCCCTATTTGTTTATTTTTCTAAATACATTCAAATATGTATCCGCTCATGAG
ACAATAACCCTGATAAATGCTTCAATAATATTGAAAAAGGAAGAGTATGAGTATTCAACATTTCCGTGTC
GCCCTTATTCCCTTTTTTGCGGCATTTTGCCTTCCTGTTTTTGCTCACCCAGAAACGCTGGTGAAAGTAA
AAGATGCTGAAGATCAGTTGGGTGCACGAGTGGGTTACATCGAACTGGATCTCAACAGCGGTAAGATCCT
TGAGAGTTTTCGCCCCGAAGAACGTTTTCCAATGATGAGCACTTTTAAAGTTCTGCTATGTGGCGCGGTA
TTATCCCGTATTGACGCCGGGCAAGAGCAACTCGGTCGCCGCATACACTATTCTCAGAATGACTTGGTTG
AGTACTCACCAGTCACAGAAAAGCATCTTACGGATGGCATGACAGTAAGAGAATTATGCAGTGCTGCCAT
AACCATGAGTGATAACACTGCGGCCAACTTACTTCTGACAACGATCGGAGGACCGAAGGAGCTAACCGCT
TTTTTGCACAACATGGGGGATCATGTAACTCGCCTTGATCGTTGGGAACCGGAGCTGAATGAAGCCATAC
CAAACGACGAGCGTGACACCACGATGCCTGTAGCAATGGCAACAACGTTGCGCAAACTATTAACTGGCGA
ACTACTTACTCTAGCTTCCCGGCAACAATTAATAGACTGGATGGAGGCGGATAAAGTTGCAGGACCACTT
CTGCGCTCGGCCCTTCCGGCTGGCTGGTTTATTGCTGATAAATCTGGAGCCGGTGAGCGTGGGTCTCGCG
GTATCATTGCAGCACTGGGGCCAGATGGTAAGCCCTCCCGTATCGTAGTTATCTACACGACGGGGAGTCA
GGCAACTATGGATGAACGAAATAGACAGATCGCTGAGATAGGTGCCTCACTGATTAAGCATTGGTAACTG
TCAGACCAAGTTTACTCATATATACTTTAGATTGATTTAAAACTTCATTTTTAATTTAAAAGGATCTAGG
TGAAGATCCTTTTTGATAATCTCATGACCAAAATCCCTTAACGTGAGTTTTCGTTCCACTGAGCGTCAGA
CCCCGTAGAAAAGATCAAAGGATCTTCTTGAGATCCTTTTTTTCTGCGCGTAATCTGCTGCTTGCAAACA
AAAAAACCACCGCTACCAGCGGTGGTTTGTTTGCCGGATCAAGAGCTACCAACTCTTTTTCCGAAGGTAA
CTGGCTTCAGCAGAGCGCAGATACCAAATACTGTTCTTCTAGTGTAGCCGTAGTTAGGCCACCACTTCAA
GAACTCTGTAGCACCGCCTACATACCTCGCTCTGCTAATCCTGTTACCAGTGGCTGCTGCCAGTGGCGAT
AAGTCGTGTCTTACCGGGTTGGACTCAAGACGATAGTTACCGGATAAGGCGCAGCGGTCGGGCTGAACGG
GGGGTTCGTGCACACAGCCCAGCTTGGAGCGAACGACCTACACCGAACTGAGATACCTACAGCGTGAGCT
ATGAGAAAGCGCCACGCTTCCCGAAGGGAGAAAGGCGGACAGGTATCCGGTAAGCGGCAGGGTCGGAACA
GGAGAGCGCACGAGGGAGCTTCCAGGGGGAAACGCCTGGTATCTTTATAGTCCTGTCGGGTTTCGCCACC
TCTGACTTGAGCGTCGATTTTTGTGATGCTCGTCAGGGGGGCGGAGCCTATGGAAAAACGCCAGCAACGC
GGCCTTTTTACGGTTCCTGGCCTTTTGCTGGCCTTTTGCTCACATGTTCTTTCCTGCGTTATCCCCTGAT
TCTGTGGATAACCGTATTACCGCCTTTGAGTGAGCTGATACCGCTCGCCGCAGCCGAACGACCGAGCGCA
GCGAGTCAGTGAGCGAGGAAGCGGAAGAGCGCCCAATACGCAAACCGCCTCTCCCCGCGCGTTGGCCGAT
TCATTAATGCAGCTGGCACGACAGGTTTCCCGACTGGAAAGCGGGCAGTGAGCGCAACGCAATTAATGTG
AGTTAGCTCACTCATTAGGCACCCCAGGCTTTACACTTTATGCTTCCGGCTCGTATGTTGTGTGGAATTG
TGAGCGGATAACAATTTCACACAGGAAACAGCTATGACCATGATTACGCCAAGCGCGCAATTAACCCTCA
CTAAAGGGAACAAAAGCTGGAGCTGCAAGC
