>Addgene plasmid #142358 | TFORF2692 | depositor partial sequence | sequence record 279212 | Insert
ACCGCCACCATTGAGCCCAGCAGCTGGAGCGGCAGTGAGAGCCCTGCCGAAAACATGGAAAGGATGAGTG
ACTCTGCAGATAAGCCAATTGACAATGATGCAGAAGGGGTCTGGAGCCCCGACATCGAGCAAAGCTTTCA
GGAGGCCCTGGCTATCTATCCACCATGTGGGAGGAGGAAAATCATCTTATCAGACGAAGGCAAAATGTAT
GGTAGGAATGAATTGATAGCCAGATACATCAAACTCAGGACAGGCAAGACGAGGACCAGAAAACAGGTGT
CTAGTCACATTCAGGTTCTTGCCAGAAGGAAATCTCGTGATTTTCATTCCAAGCTAAAGGATCAGACTGC
AAAGGATAAGGCCCTGCAGCACATGGCGGCCATGTCCTCAGCCCAGATCGTCTCGGCCACTGCCATTCAT
AACAAGCTGGGGCTGCCTGGGATTCCACGCCCGACCTTCCCAGGGGCGCCGGGGTTCTGGCCGGGAATGA
TTCAAACAGGGCAGCCAGGATCCTCACAAGACGTCAAGCCTTTTGTGCAGCAGGCCTACCCCATCCAGCC
AGCGGTCACAGCCCCCATTCCAGGGTTTGAGCCTGCATCGGCCCCAGCTCCCTCAGTCCCTGCCTGGCAA
GGTCGCTCCATTGGCACAACCAAGCTTCGCCTGGTGGAATTTTCAGCTTTTCTCGAGCAGCAGCGAGACC
CAGACTCGTACAACAAACACCTCTTCGTGCACATTGGGCATGCCAACCATTCTTACAGTGACCCATTGCT
TGAATCAGTGGACATTCGTCAGATTTATGACAAATTTCCTGAAAAGAAAGGTGGCTTAAAGGAACTGTTT
GGAAAGGGCCCTCAAAATGCCTTCTTCCTCGTAAAATTCTGGGCTGATTTAAACTGCAATATTCAAGATG
ATGCTGGGGCTTTTTATGGTGTAACCAGTCAGTACGAGAGTTCTGAAAATATGACAGTCACCTGTTCCAC
CAAAGTTTGCTCCTTTGGGAAGCAAGTAGTAGAAAAAGTAGAGACGGAGTATGCAAGGTTTGAGAATGGC
CGATTTGTATACCGAATAAACCGCTCCCCAATGTGTGAATATATGATCAACTTCATCCACAAGCTCAAAC
ACTTACCAGAGAAATATATGATGAACAGTGTTTTGGAAAACTTCACAATTTTATTGGTGGTAACAAACAG
GGATACACAAGAAACTCTACTCTGCATGGCCTGTGTGTTTGAAGTTTCAAATAGTGAACACGGAGCACAA
CATCATATTTACAGGCTTGTAAAGGACTAGTAATGAACTAGTCCGTAACTTGAAAGTATTTCGATTTCTT
GGCTTTATATATCTTGTGGAAAGGACGAGACAGTTCTTTCAACCACGGGTAC
