>Addgene plasmid #142358 | TFORF2692 | depositor partial sequence | sequence record 279213 | Barcode
GACAGTTCTTTCAACCACGGGTAC
